Addgene plasmid #176573: pET29b-AviTag-mEGFP-dspB(E184Q)-6xHis
Purpose: Plasmid for overexpression of recombinant AviTagged, His-tagged fusion protein mEGFP-DspB(E184Q), used as a fluorescent probe for detection of biofilm polysaccharide PNAG.
Depositing lab: Mark Nitz. Depositing organization: University of Toronto. Publication: Applications of an inactive Dispersin B probe to monitor biofilm polysaccharide production. Eddenden A, Nitz M. Methods Enzymol. 2022;665:209-231. doi: 10.1016/bs.mie.2021.11.006. Epub 2021 Dec 7. PubMed 35379435.
Backbone
  Vector backbone: pET29b
  Backbone size w/o insert (bp): 5322
  Total vector size (bp): 7245
  Vector type: Bacterial Expression
Growth in bacteria
  Bacterial resistance: Kanamycin, 50 μg/mL
  Growth temperature: 37°C
  Growth strain: DH5alpha
  Copy number: Low Copy
Gene/Insert
  Gene/Insert name: Dispersin B (alt name: DspB)
  Species: Aggregatibacter actinomycetemcomitans
  Insert size (bp): 1923
  Mutation: E184Q
  GenBank ID: AY228551.1
  Promoter: T7
  Tag / fusion protein: mEGFP (N terminal on insert); Hexahistidine tag (C terminal on insert); Avitag (N terminal on insert)
  Cloning method: Restriction Enzyme; 5′ cloning site NdeI (not destroyed); 3′ cloning site KpnI (not destroyed)
  Sequencing primers: 5′ TAATACGACTCACTATAGGG; 3′ GCTAGTTATTGCTCAGCGG
Resource information
  A portion of this plasmid was derived from a plasmid made by: Dr. Narayanan Ramasubbu Rutgers School of Dental Medicine
Terms and licenses: Academic/Nonprofit Terms; Industry Terms: Not Available to Industry
How to cite: pET29b-AviTag-mEGFP-dspB(E184Q)-6xHis was a gift from Mark Nitz (Addgene plasmid # 176573 ; http://n2t.net/addgene:176573 ; RRID:Addgene_176573)
