[The description below was written by a language model from this plasmid's Addgene catalogue record and pLannotate feature annotations shown in this document.]
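Description:
pET29b-AviTag-mEGFP-dspB(E184Q)-6xHis is a bacterial expression plasmid of about 7.2 kb built on the pET29b backbone for overproducing a tagged fluorescent fusion protein in E. coli. It is selected with kanamycin through an aminoglycoside phosphotransferase gene. It replicates from a pBR322/ColE1-type origin accompanied by the bom region and the rop gene, which is consistent with its listing as a low-copy plasmid. An f1 phage origin is also present. Short hits annotated as tetracycline-resistance fragments, an AmpR promoter fragment and a T7 gene 10B-derived tag fragment appear to be backbone remnants rather than functional parts.

The expression cassette follows the standard pET layout. A T7 promoter is followed directly by a lac operator, then the T7 gene 10 ribosome binding site, the open reading frame and a T7 terminator. The plasmid-borne lacI gene supplies repressor, so transcription depends on T7 RNA polymerase in the host and is induced with IPTG. The insert was cloned between NdeI and KpnI sites. It encodes an N-terminal AviTag for enzymatic site-specific biotinylation, then monomeric EGFP, then Dispersin B (DspB) from Aggregatibacter actinomycetemcomitans carrying the E184Q substitution, and finally a C-terminal hexahistidine tag for affinity purification. The feature table does not annotate DspB itself, but the unannotated stretch between mEGFP and the first histidine tag matches its expected position. A second histidine run further downstream probably comes from the vector.

According to the record and the associated publication title, the mutant DspB is an inactive form of the enzyme. The purified fusion protein is used as a fluorescent probe to detect the biofilm polysaccharide PNAG and to monitor its production.
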