Features (pLannotate 1.2.2; 21 found; start..end, strand, type, name):
     12..440     +  rep_origin     f1 ori (sequence partly withheld): f1 bacteriophage origin of replication; arrow indicates direction of (+) strand synthesis
    493..550     +  promoter       AmpR promoter (fragment): bla
    559..1374    -  CDS            KanR: aminoglycoside phosphotransferase; aph(3')-Ia; confers resistance to kanamycin in bacteria or G418 (Geneticin®) in eukaryotes
   1496..2084    +  rep_origin     ori: high-copy-number ColE1/pMB1/pBR322/pUC origin of replication
   2270..2409    -  misc_feature   bom: basis of mobility region from pBR322
   2511..2702    -  CDS            rop: Rop protein, which maintains plasmids at low copy number; rop
   2719..3099    +  CDS            YPB1_ECOLX: Protein predicted: Swiss-Prot protein existence level 4. From Escherichia coli.
   3171..3462    -  CDS            TcR (fragment): tetracycline efflux protein; tet; confers resistance to tetracycline
   3477..3498    -  protein_bind   CAP binding site: CAP binding activates transcription in the presence of cAMP. E. coli catabolite activator protein
   3511..4593    -  CDS            lacI: lac repressor; lacI; The lac repressor binds to the lac operator to inhibit transcription in E. coli. This inhibition can be relieved by adding lactose or isopropyl-β-D-thiogalactopyranoside (IPTG).
   4594..4671    -  promoter       lacI promoter: lacI
   4679..4958    -  CDS            TcR (fragment): tetracycline efflux protein; tet; confers resistance to tetracycline
   4984..5002    +  promoter       T7 promoter: promoter for bacteriophage T7 RNA polymerase
   5003..5027    +  protein_bind   lac operator: The lac repressor binds to the lac operator to inhibit transcription in E. coli. This inhibition can be relieved by adding lactose or isopropyl-β-D-thiogalactopyranoside (IPTG). lac repressor encoded by lacI
   5042..5064    +  RBS            RBS: efficient ribosome binding site from bacteriophage T7 gene 10 (Olins and Rangwala, 1989)
   5084..5128    +  CDS            AviTag™: peptide tag that allows for enzymatic biotinylation
   5135..5848    +  CDS            mEGFP: mEGFP is a basic (constitutively fluorescent) green fluorescent protein published in 2002, derived from Aequorea victoria. It has moderate acid sensitivity.
   6983..7000    +  CDS            9xHis (fragment): 9xHis affinity tag
   7085..7102    +  CDS            9xHis (fragment): 9xHis affinity tag
   7112..7161    +  CDS            SET1 (fragment): solubility-enhancement tag derived from T7 phage gene 10B
   7169..7216    +  terminator     T7 terminator: transcription terminator for bacteriophage T7 RNA polymerase
>Addgene plasmid #176573 | pET29b-AviTag-mEGFP-dspB(E184Q)-6xHis | addgene full sequence | sequence record 348271 | Addgene NGS Result
TGGCGAATGGG
[124 nt withheld, positions 12-135]
C
[91 nt withheld, positions 137-227]
A
[49 nt withheld, positions 229-277]
CCTTTGACGTTGGAGTCCACGTTCTTT
[37 nt withheld, positions 305-341]
ACCCTATCTCGGTCTATTCTTTTGATTTATAAGGGATTTTGCCGATTTCGGCCTATTGGTTAAAAAATGA
GCTGATTTAACAAAAATTTAACGCGAATTTTAACAAAATATTAACGCTTACAATTTAGGTGGCACTTTTC
GGGGAAATGTGCGCGGAACCCCTATTTGTTTATTTTTCTAAATACATTCAAATATGTATCCGCTCATGAA
TTAATTCTTAGAAAAACTCATCGAGCATCAAATGAAACTGCAATTTATTCATATCAGGATTATCAATACC
ATATTTTTGAAAAAGCCGTTTCTGTAATGAAGGAGAAAACTCACCGAGGCAGTTCCATAGGATGGCAAGA
TCCTGGTATCGGTCTGCGATTCCGACTCGTCCAACATCAATACAACCTATTAATTTCCCCTCGTCAAAAA
TAAGGTTATCAAGTGAGAAATCACCATGAGTGACGACTGAATCCGGTGAGAATGGCAAAAGTTTATGCAT
TTCTTTCCAGACTTGTTCAACAGGCCAGCCATTACGCTCGTCATCAAAATCACTCGCATCAACCAAACCG
TTATTCATTCGTGATTGCGCCTGAGCGAGACGAAATACGCGATCGCTGTTAAAAGGACAATTACAAACAG
GAATCGAATGCAACCGGCGCAGGAACACTGCCAGCGCATCAACAATATTTTCACCTGAATCAGGATATTC
TTCTAATACCTGGAATGCTGTTTTCCCGGGGATCGCAGTGGTGAGTAACCATGCATCATCAGGAGTACGG
ATAAAATGCTTGATGGTCGGAAGAGGCATAAATTCCGTCAGCCAGTTTAGTCTGACCATCTCATCTGTAA
CATCATTGGCAACGCTACCTTTGCCATGTTTCAGAAACAACTCTGGCGCATCGGGCTTCCCATACAATCG
ATAGATTGTCGCACCTGATTGCCCGACATTATCGCGAGCCCATTTATACCCATATAAATCAGCATCCATG
TTGGAATTTAATCGCGGCCTAGAGCAAGACGTTTCCCGTTGAATATGGCTCATAACACCCCTTGTATTAC
TGTTTATGTAAGCAGACAGTTTTATTGTTCATGACCAAAATCCCTTAACGTGAGTTTTCGTTCCACTGAG
CGTCAGACCCCGTAGAAAAGATCAAAGGATCTTCTTGAGATCCTTTTTTTCTGCGCGTAATCTGCTGCTT
GCAAACAAAAAAACCACCGCTACCAGCGGTGGTTTGTTTGCCGGATCAAGAGCTACCAACTCTTTTTCCG
AAGGTAACTGGCTTCAGCAGAGCGCAGATACCAAATACTGTCCTTCTAGTGTAGCCGTAGTTAGGCCACC
ACTTCAAGAACTCTGTAGCACCGCCTACATACCTCGCTCTGCTAATCCTGTTACCAGTGGCTGCTGCCAG
TGGCGATAAGTCGTGTCTTACCGGGTTGGACTCAAGACGATAGTTACCGGATAAGGCGCAGCGGTCGGGC
TGAACGGGGGGTTCGTGCACACAGCCCAGCTTGGAGCGAACGACCTACACCGAACTGAGATACCTACAGC
GTGAGCTATGAGAAAGCGCCACGCTTCCCGAAGGGAGAAAGGCGGACAGGTATCCGGTAAGCGGCAGGGT
CGGAACAGGAGAGCGCACGAGGGAGCTTCCAGGGGGAAACGCCTGGTATCTTTATAGTCCTGTCGGGTTT
CGCCACCTCTGACTTGAGCGTCGATTTTTGTGATGCTCGTCAGGGGGGCGGAGCCTATGGAAAAACGCCA
GCAACGCGGCCTTTTTACGGTTCCTGGCCTTTTGCTGGCCTTTTGCTCACATGTTCTTTCCTGCGTTATC
CCCTGATTCTGTGGATAACCGTATTACCGCCTTTGAGTGAGCTGATACCGCTCGCCGCAGCCGAACGACC
GAGCGCAGCGAGTCAGTGAGCGAGGAAGCGGAAGAGCGCCTGATGCGGTATTTTCTCCTTACGCATCTGT
GCGGTATTTCACACCGCAATGGTGCACTCTCAGTACAATCTGCTCTGATGCCGCATAGTTAAGCCAGTAT
ACACTCCGCTATCGCTACGTGACTGGGTCATGGCTGCGCCCCGACACCCGCCAACACCCGCTGACGCGCC
CTGACGGGCTTGTCTGCTCCCGGCATCCGCTTACAGACAAGCTGTGACCGTCTCCGGGAGCTGCATGTGT
CAGAGGTTTTCACCGTCATCACCGAAACGCGCGAGGCAGCTGCGGTAAAGCTCATCAGCGTGGTCGTGAA
GCGATTCACAGATGTCTGCCTGTTCATCCGCGTCCAGCTCGTTGAGTTTCTCCAGAAGCGTTAATGTCTG
GCTTCTGATAAAGCGGGCCATGTTAAGGGCGGTTTTTTCCTGTTTGGTCACTGATGCCTCCGTGTAAGGG
GGATTTCTGTTCATGGGGGTAATGATACCGATGAAACGAGAGAGGATGCTCACGATACGGGTTACTGATG
ATGAACATGCCCGGTTACTGGAACGTTGTGAGGGTAAACAACTGGCGGTATGGATGCGGCGGGACCAGAG
AAAAATCACTCAGGGTCAATGCCAGCGCTTCGTTAATACAGATGTAGGTGTTCCACAGGGTAGCCAGCAG
CATCCTGCGATGCAGATCCGGAACATAATGGTGCAGGGCGCTGACTTCCGCGTTTCCAGACTTTACGAAA
CACGGAAACCGAAGACCATTCATGTTGTTGCTCAGGTCGCAGACGTTTTGCAGCAGCAGTCGCTTCACGT
TCGCTCGCGTATCGGTGATTCATTCTGCTAACCAGTAAGGCAACCCCGCCAGCCTAGCCGGGTCCTCAAC
GACAGGAGCACGATCATGCGCACCCGTGGGGCCGCCATGCCGGCGATAATGGCCTGCTTCTCGCCGAAAC
GTTTGGTGGCGGGACCAGTGACGAAGGCTTGAGCGAGGGCGTGCAAGATTCCGAATACCGCAAGCGACAG
GCCGATCATCGTCGCGCTCCAGCGAAAGCGGTCCTCGCCGAAAATGACCCAGAGCGCTGCCGGCACCTGT
CCTACGAGTTGCATGATAAAGAAGACAGTCATAAGTGCGGCGACGATAGTCATGCCCCGCGCCCACCGGA
AGGAGCTGACTGGGTTGAAGGCTCTCAAGGGCATCGGTCGAGATCCCGGTGCCTAATGAGTGAGCTAACT
TACATTAATTGCGTTGCGCTCACTGCCCGCTTTCCAGTCGGGAAACCTGTCGTGCCAGCTGCATTAATGA
ATCGGCCAACGCGCGGGGAGAGGCGGTTTGCGTATTGGGCGCCAGGGTGGTTTTTCTTTTCACCAGTGAG
ACGGGCAACAGCTGATTGCCCTTCACCGCCTGGCCCTGAGAGAGTTGCAGCAAGCGGTCCACGCTGGTTT
GCCCCAGCAGGCGAAAATCCTGTTTGATGGTGGTTAACGGCGGGATATAACATGAGCTGTCTTCGGTATC
GTCGTATCCCACTACCGAGATGTCCGCACCAACGCGCAGCCCGGACTCGGTAATGGCGCGCATTGCGCCC
AGCGCCATCTGATCGTTGGCAACCAGCATCGCAGTGGGAACGATGCCCTCATTCAGCATTTGCATGGTTT
GTTGAAAACCGGACATGGCACTCCAGTCGCCTTCCCGTTCCGCTATCGGCTGAATTTGATTGCGAGTGAG
ATATTTATGCCAGCCAGCCAGACGCAGACGCGCCGAGACAGAACTTAATGGGCCCGCTAACAGCGCGATT
TGCTGGTGACCCAATGCGACCAGATGCTCCACGCCCAGTCGCGTACCGTCTTCATGGGAGAAAATAATAC
TGTTGATGGGTGTCTGGTCAGAGACATCAAGAAATAACGCCGGAACATTAGTGCAGGCAGCTTCCACAGC
AATGGCATCCTGGTCATCCAGCGGATAGTTAATGATCAGCCCACTGACGCGTTGCGCGAGAAGATTGTGC
ACCGCCGCTTTACAGGCTTCGACGCCGCTTCGTTCTACCATCGACACCACCACGCTGGCACCCAGTTGAT
CGGCGCGAGATTTAATCGCCGCGACAATTTGCGACGGCGCGTGCAGGGCCAGACTGGAGGTGGCAACGCC
AATCAGCAACGACTGTTTGCCCGCCAGTTGTTGTGCCACGCGGTTGGGAATGTAATTCAGCTCCGCCATC
GCCGCTTCCACTTTTTCCCGCGTTTTCGCAGAAACGTGGCTGGCCTGGTTCACCACGCGGGAAACGGTCT
GATAAGAGACACCGGCATACTCTGCGACATCGTATAACGTTACTGGTTTCACATTCACCACCCTGAATTG
ACTCTCTTCCGGGCGCTATCATGCCATACCGCGAAAGGTTTTGCGCCATTCGATGGTGTCCGGGATCTCG
ACGCTCTCCCTTATGCGACTCCTGCATTAGGAAGCAGCCCAGTAGTAGGTTGAGGCCGTTGAGCACCGCC
GCCGCAAGGAATGGTGCATGCAAGGAGATGGCGCCCAACAGTCCCCCGGCCACGGGGCCTGCCACCATAC
CCACGCCGAAACAAGCGCTCATGAGCCCGAAGTGGCGAGCCCGATCTTCCCCATCGGTGATGTCGGCGAT
ATAGGCGCCAGCAACCGCACCTGTGGCGCCGGTGATGCCGGCCACGATGCGTCCGGCGTAGAGGATCGAG
ATCGATCTCGATCCCGCGAAATTAATACGACTCACTATAGGGGAATTGTGAGCGGATAACAATTCCCCTC
TAGAAATAATTTTGTTTAACTTTAAGAAGGAGATATACATATGGCTAGCATGGGCCTGAACGACATCTTC
GAGGCTCAGAAAATCGAATGGCACGAAGGCTCTGTGAGCAAGGGCGAGGAGCTGTTCACCGGGGTGGTGC
CCATCCTGGTCGAGCTGGACGGCGACGTAAACGGCCACAAGTTCAGCGTGTCCGGCGAGGGCGAGGGCGA
TGCCACCTACGGCAAGCTGACCCTGAAGTTCATCTGCACCACCGGCAAGCTGCCCGTGCCCTGGCCCACC
CTCGTGACCACCCTGACCTACGGCGTGCAGTGCTTCAGCCGCTACCCCGACCACATGAAGCAGCACGACT
TCTTCAAGTCCGCCATGCCCGAAGGCTACGTCCAGGAGCGCACCATCTTCTTCAAGGACGACGGCAACTA
CAAGACCCGCGCCGAGGTGAAGTTCGAGGGCGACACCCTGGTGAACCGCATCGAGCTGAAGGGCATCGAC
TTCAAGGAGGACGGCAACATCCTGGGGCACAAGCTGGAGTACAACTACAACAGCCACAACGTCTATATCA
TGGCCGACAAGCAGAAGAACGGCATCAAGGTGAACTTCAAGATCCGCCACAACATCGAGGACGGCAGCGT
GCAGCTCGCCGACCACTACCAGCAGAACACCCCCATCGGCGACGGCCCCGTGCTGCTGCCCGACAACCAC
TACCTGAGCACCCAGTCCAAACTGAGCAAAGACCCCAACGAGAAGCGCGATCACATGGTCCTGCTGGAGT
TCGTGACCGCCGCCGGGATCACTCTCGGCATGGACGAGCTGTACAAGCTCGACAGCGGGGGTGGCGGACA
TATCTTTAACCCGCGTGGATCCCTCGACAATTGTTGCGTAAAAGGCAATCCCATATATCCGCAAAAAACA
AGTACCAAGCAGACCGGATTAATGCTGGACATCGCCCGACATTTTTATTCACCCGAGGTGATTAAATCCT
TTATTGATACCATCAGCCTTTCCGGCGGTAATTTTCTGCACCTGCATTTTTCCGACCATGAAAACTATGC
GATAGAAAGCCATTTACTTAATCAACGTGCGGAAAATGCCGTGCAGGGCAAAGACGGTATTTATATTAAT
CCTTATACCGGAAAGCCATTCTTGAGTTATCGGCAACTTGACGATATCAAAGCCTATGCTAAGGCAAAAG
GCATTGAGTTGATTCCCGAACTTGACAGCCCGAATCACATGACGGCGATCTTTAAACTGGTGCAAAAAGA
CAGAGGGGTCAAGTACCTTCAAGGATTAAAATCACGCCAGGTAGATGATGAAATTGATATTACTAATGCT
GACAGTATTACTTTTATGCAATCTTTAATGAGTGAGGTTATTGATATTTTTGGCGACACGAGTCAGCATT
TTCATATTGGTGGCGATCAATTTGGTTATTCTGTGGAAAGTAATCATGAGTTTATTACGTATGCCAATAA
ACTATCCTACTTTTTAGAGAAAAAAGGGTTGAAAACCCGAATGTGGAATGACGGATTAATTAAAAATACT
TTTGAGCAAATCAACCCGAATATTGAAATTACTTATTGGAGCTATGATGGCGATACGCAGGACAAAAATG
AAGCTGCCGAGCGCCGTGATATGCGGGTCAGTTTGCCGGAGTTGCTGGCGAAAGGCTTTACTGTCCTGAA
CTATAATTCCTATTATCTTTACATTGTTCCGAAAGCTTCACCAACCTTCTCGCAAGATGCCGCCTTTGCC
GCCAAAGATGTTATAAAAAATTGGGATCTTGGTGTTTGGGATGGACGAAACACCAAAAACCGCGTACAAA
ATACTCATGAAATAGCCGGCGCAGCATTATCGATCTGGGGAGAAGATGCAAAAGCGCTGAAAGACGAAAC
AATTCAGAAAAACACGAAAAGTTTATTGGAAGCGGTGATTCATAAGACGAATGGGGATGAGCACCACCAC
CACCACCACTGAGGTACCCTGGTGCCACGCGGTTCCATGGCGATATCGGATCCGAATTCGAGCTCCGTCG
ACAAGCTTGCGGCCGCACTCGAGCACCACCACCACCACCACTGAGATCCGGCTGCTAACAAAGCCCGAAA
GGAAGCTGAGTTGGCTGCTGCCACCGCTGAGCAATAACTAGCATAACCCCTTGGGGCCTCTAAACGGGTC
TTGAGGGGTTTTTTGCTGAAAGGAGGAACTATATCCGGAT
